>Addgene plasmid #177272 | pEDJ333 | addgene full sequence | sequence record 349765 | Addgene NGS Result
TCGCGCGTTTCGGTGATGACGGTGAAAACCTCTGACACATGCAGCTCCCGGAGACGGTCACAGCTTGTCT
GTAAGCGGATGCCGGGAGCAGACAAGCCCGTCAGGGCGCGTCAGCGGGTGTTGGCGGGTGTCGGGGCTGG
CTTAACTATGCGGCATCAGAGCAGATTGTACTGAGAGTGCACCATATCGACTACGTCGTTAAGGCCGTTT
CTGACAGAGTAAAATTCTTGAGGGAACTTTCACCATTATGGGAAATGGTTCAAGAAGGTATTGACTTAAA
CTCCATCAAATGGTCAGGTCATTGAGTGTTTTTTATTTGTTGTATTTTTTTTTTTTTAGAGAAAATCCTC
CAATATATAAATTAGGAATCATAGTTTCATGATTTTCTGTTACACCTAACTTTTTGTGTGGTGCCCTCCT
CCTTGTCAATATTAATGTTAAAGTGCAATTCTTTTTCCTTATCACGTTGAGCCATTAGTATCAATTTGCT
TACCTGTATTCCTTTACATCCTCCTTTTTCTCCTTCTTGATAAATGTATGTAGATTGCGTATATAGTTTC
GTCTACCCTATGAACATATTCCATTTTGTAATTTCGTGTCGTTTCTATTATGAATTTCATTTATAAAGTT
TATGTACAAATATCATAAAAAAAGAGAATCTTTTTAAGCAAGGATTTTCTTAACTTCTTCGGCGACAGCA
TCACCGACTTCGGTGGTACTGTTGGAACCACCTAAATCACCAGTTCTGATACCTGCATCCAAAACCTTTT
TAACTGCATCTTCAATGGCCTTACCTTCTTCAGGCAAGTTCAATGACAATTTCAACATCATTGCAGCAGA
CAAGATAGTGGCGATAGGGTTGACCTTATTCTTTGGCAAATCTGGAGCAGAACCGTGGCATGGTTCGTAC
AAACCAAATGCGGTGTTCTTGTCTGGCAAAGAGGCCAAGGACGCAGATGGCAACAAACCCAAGGAACCTG
GGATAACGGAGGCTTCATCGGAGATGATATCACCAAACATGTTGCTGGTGATTATAATACCATTTAGGTG
GGTTGGGTTCTTAACTAGGATCATGGCGGCAGAATCAATCAATTGATGTTGAACCTTCAATGTAGGGAAT
TCGTTCTTGATGGTTTCCTCCACAGTTTTTCTCCATAATCTTGAAGAGGCCAAAACATTAGCTTTATCCA
AGGACCAAATAGGCAATGGTGGCTCATGTTGTAGGGCCATGAAAGCGGCCATTCTTGTGATTCTTTGCAC
TTCTGGAACGGTGTATTGTTCACTATCCCAAGCGACACCATCACCATCGTCTTCCTTTCTCTTACCAAAG
TAAATACCTCCCACTAATTCTCTGACAACAACGAAGTCAGTACCTTTAGCAAATTGTGGCTTGATTGGAG
ATAAGTCTAAAAGAGAGTCGGATGCAAAGTTACATGGTCTTAAGTTGGCGTACAATTGAAGTTCTTTACG
GATTTTTAGTAAACCTTGTTCAGGTCTAACACTACCGGTACCCCATTTAGGACCACCCACAGCACCTAAC
AAAACGGCATCAGCCTTCTTGGAGGCTTCCAGCGCCTCATCTGGAAGTGGAACACCTGTAGCATCGATAG
CAGCACCACCAATTAAATGATTTTCGAAATCGAACTTGACATTGGAACGAACATCAGAAATAGCTTTAAG
AACCTTAATGGCTTCGGCTGTGATTTCTTGACCAACGTGGTCACCTGGCAAAACGACGATCTTCTTAGGG
GCAGACATTAGAATGGTATATCCTTGAAATATATATATATATATTGCTGAAATGTAAAAGGTAAGAAAAG
TTAGAAAGTAAGACGATTGCTAACCACCTATTGGAAAAAACAATAGGTCCTTAAATAATATTGTCAACTT
CAAGTATTGTGATGCAAGCATTTAGTCATGAACGCTTCTCTATTCTATATGAAAAGCCGGTTCCGGCGCT
CTCACCTTTCCTTTTTCTCCCAATTTTTCAGTTGAAAAAGGTATATGCGTCAGGCGACCTCTGAAATTAA
CAAAAAATTTCCAGTCATCGAATTTGATTCTGTGCGATAGCGCCCCTGTGTGTTCTCGTTATGTTGAGGA
AAAAAATAATGGTTGCTAAGAGATTCGAACTCTTGCATCTTACGATACCTGAGTATTCCCACAGTTAACT
GCGGTCAAGATATTTCTTGAATCAGGCGCCTTAGACCGCTCGGCCAAACAACCAATTACTTGTTGAGAAA
TAGAGTATAATTATCCTATAAATATAACGTTTTTGAACACACATGAACAAGGAAGTACAGGACAATTGAT
TTTGAAGAGAATGTGGATTTTGATGTAATTGTTGGGATTCCATTTTTAATAAGGCAATAATATTAGGTAT
GTAGATATACTAGAAGTTCTCCTCGACCGGTCGATATGCGGTGTGAAATACCGCACAGATGCGTAAGGAG
AAAATACCGCATCAGGAAATTGTAAGCGTTAATATTTTGTTAAAATTCGCGTTAAATTTTTGTTAAATCA
GCTCATTTTTTAACCAATAGGCCGAAATCGGCAAAATCCCTTATAAATCAAAAGAATAGACCGAGATAGG
GT
[37 nt withheld, positions 2593-2629]
AAAGAACGTGGACTCCAACGTCAAAGG
[49 nt withheld, positions 2657-2705]
T
[91 nt withheld, positions 2707-2797]
G
[124 nt withheld, positions 2799-2922]
CCATTCGCCATTCAGGCTGCGCAACTGTTGGGAAGGGCGATCGGTGCGGGCCTCTTCGCTATTACGCCAG
CTGGCGAAAGGGGGATGTGCTGCAAGGCGATTAAGTTGGGTAACGCCAGGGTTTTCCCAGTCACGACGTT
GTAAAACGACGGCCAGTGAGCGCGCGTAATACGACTCACTATAGGGCGAATTGGGTACCGGGCCCCCCCT
CGAGAGCGACCTCATGCTATACCTGAGAAAGCAACCTGACCTACAGGAAAGAGTTACTCAAGAATAAGAA
TTTTCGTTTTAAAACCTAAGAGTCACTTTAAAATTTGTATACACTTATTTTTTTTATAACTTATTTAATA
ATAAAAATCATAAATCATAAGAAATTCGCTTATTTAGAAGTGTCAACAACGTATCTACCAACGGAATGCG
TGCGATGAGCCCCATTATCTTAGCCTAAAAAAACCTTCTCTTTGGAACTTTCAGTAATACGCTTAACTGC
TCATTGCTATATTGAAGTACGGATTAGAAGCCGCCGAGCGGGCGACAGCCCTCCGACGGAAGACTCTCCT
CCGTGCGTCCTGGTCTTCACCGGTCGCGTTCCTGAAACGCAGATGTGCCTCGCGCCGCACTGCTCCGAAC
AATAAAGATTCTACAATACTAGCTTTTATGGTTATGAAGAGGAAAAATTGGCAGTAACCTGGCCCCACAA
ACCTTCAAATCAACGAATCAAATTAACAACCATAGGATAATAATGCGATTAGTTTTTTAGCCTTATTTCT
GGGGTAATTAATCAGCGAAGCGATGATTTTTGATCTATTAACAGATATATAAATGCAAAAGCTGCATAAC
CACTTTAACTAATACTTTCAACATTTTCGGTTTGTATTACTTCTTATTCAAATGTCATAAAAGTATCAAC
AAAAAATTGTTAATATACCTCTATACTTTAACGTCAAGGAGAAAAAACTATAATCTGTCATAAAACAATG
GACAAGAAGTACTCCATTGGGCTCGATATCGGCACAAACAGCGTCGGTTGGGCCGTCATTACGGACGAGT
ACAAGGTGCCGAGCAAAAAATTCAAAGTTCTGGGCAATACCGATCGCCACAGCATAAAGAAGAACCTCAT
TGGCGCCCTCCTGTTCGACTCCGGGGAGACGGCCGAAGCCACGCGGCTCAAAAGAACAGCACGGCGCAGA
TATACCCGCAGAAAGAATCGGATCTGCTACCTGCAGGAGATCTTTAGTAATGAGATGGCTAAGGTGGATG
ACTCTTTCTTCCATAGGCTGGAGGAGTCCTTTTTGGTGGAGGAGGATAAAAAGCACGAGCGCCACCCAAT
CTTTGGCAATATCGTGGACGAGGTGGCGTACCATGAAAAGTACCCAACCATATATCATCTGAGGAAGAAG
CTTGTAGACAGTACTGATAAGGCTGACTTGCGGTTGATCTATCTCGCGCTGGCGCATATGATCAAATTTC
GGGGACACTTCCTCATCGAGGGGGACCTGAACCCAGACAACAGCGATGTCGACAAACTCTTTATCCAACT
GGTTCAGACTTACAATCAGCTTTTCGAAGAGAACCCGATCAACGCATCCGGAGTTGACGCCAAAGCAATC
CTGAGCGCTAGGCTGTCCAAATCCCGGCGGCTCGAAAACCTCATCGCACAGCTCCCTGGGGAGAAGAAGA
ACGGCCTGTTTGGTAATCTTATCGCCCTGTCACTCGGGCTGACCCCCAACTTTAAATCTAACTTCGACCT
GGCCGAAGATGCCAAGCTTCAACTGAGCAAAGACACCTACGATGATGATCTCGACAATCTGCTGGCCCAG
ATCGGCGACCAGTACGCAGACCTTTTTTTGGCGGCAAAGAACCTGTCAGACGCCATTCTGCTGAGTGATA
TTCTGCGAGTGAACACGGAGATCACCAAAGCTCCGCTGAGCGCTAGTATGATCAAGCGCTATGATGAGCA
CCACCAAGACTTGACTTTGCTGAAGGCCCTTGTCAGACAGCAACTGCCTGAGAAGTACAAGGAAATTTTC
TTCGATCAGTCTAAAAATGGCTACGCCGGATACATTGACGGCGGAGCAAGCCAGGAGGAATTTTACAAAT
TTATTAAGCCCATCTTGGAAAAAATGGACGGCACCGAGGAGCTGCTGGTAAAGCTTAACAGAGAAGATCT
GTTGCGCAAACAGCGCACTTTCGACAATGGAAGCATCCCCCACCAGATTCACCTGGGCGAACTGCACGCT
ATCCTCAGGCGGCAAGAGGATTTCTACCCCTTTTTGAAAGATAACAGGGAAAAGATTGAGAAAATCCTCA
CATTTCGGATACCCTACTATGTAGGCCCCCTCGCCCGGGGAAATTCCAGATTCGCGTGGATGACTCGCAA
ATCAGAAGAGACCATCACTCCCTGGAACTTCGAGGAAGTCGTGGATAAGGGGGCCTCTGCCCAGTCCTTC
ATCGAAAGGATGACTAACTTTGATAAAAATCTGCCTAACGAAAAGGTGCTTCCTAAACACTCTCTGCTGT
ACGAGTACTTCACAGTTTATAACGAGCTCACCAAGGTCAAATACGTCACAGAAGGGATGAGAAAGCCAGC
ATTCCTGTCTGGAGAGCAGAAGAAAGCTATCGTGGACCTCCTCTTCAAGACGAACCGGAAAGTTACCGTG
AAACAGCTCAAAGAAGACTATTTCAAAAAGATTGAATGTTTCGACTCTGTTGAAATCAGCGGAGTGGAGG
ATCGCTTCAACGCATCCCTGGGAACGTATCACGATCTCCTGAAAATCATTAAAGACAAGGACTTCCTGGA
CAATGAGGAGAACGAGGACATTCTTGAGGACATTGTCCTCACCCTTACGTTGTTTGAAGATAGGGAGATG
ATTGAAGAACGCTTGAAAACTTACGCTCATCTCTTCGACGACAAAGTCATGAAACAGCTCAAGAGGCGCC
GATATACAGGATGGGGGCGGCTGTCAAGAAAACTGATCAATGGGATCCGAGACAAGCAGAGTGGAAAGAC
AATCCTGGATTTTCTTAAGTCCGATGGATTTGCCAACCGGAACTTCATGCAGTTGATCCATGATGACTCT
CTCACCTTTAAGGAGGACATCCAGAAAGCACAAGTTTCTGGCCAGGGGGACAGTCTTCACGAGCACATCG
CTAATCTTGCAGGTAGCCCAGCTATCAAAAAGGGAATACTGCAGACCGTTAAGGTCGTGGATGAACTCGT
CAAAGTAATGGGAAGGCATAAGCCCGAGAATATCGTTATCGAGATGGCCCGAGAGAACCAAACTACCCAG
AAGGGACAGAAGAACAGTAGGGAAAGGATGAAGAGGATTGAAGAGGGTATAAAAGAACTGGGGTCCCAAA
TCCTTAAGGAACACCCAGTTGAAAACACCCAGCTTCAGAATGAGAAGCTCTACCTGTACTACCTGCAGAA
CGGCAGGGACATGTACGTGGATCAGGAACTGGACATCAATCGGCTCTCCGACTACGACGTGGATCATATC
GTGCCCCAGTCTTTTCTCAAAGATGATTCTATTGATAATAAAGTGTTGACAAGATCCGATAAAAATAGAG
GGAAGAGTGATAACGTCCCCTCAGAAGAAGTTGTCAAGAAAATGAAAAATTATTGGCGGCAGCTGCTGAA
CGCCAAACTGATCACACAACGGAAGTTCGATAATCTGACTAAGGCTGAACGAGGTGGCCTGTCTGAGTTG
GATAAAGCCGGCTTCATCAAAAGGCAGCTTGTTGAGACACGCCAGATCACCAAGCACGTGGCCCAAATTC
TCGATTCACGCATGAACACCAAGTACGATGAAAATGACAAACTGATTCGAGAGGTGAAAGTTATTACTCT
GAAGTCTAAGCTGGTCTCAGATTTCAGAAAGGACTTTCAGTTTTATAAGGTGAGAGAGATCAACAATTAC
CACCATGCGCATGATGCCTACCTGAATGCAGTGGTAGGCACTGCACTTATCAAAAAATATCCCAAGCTTG
AATCTGAATTTGTTTACGGAGACTATAAAGTGTACGATGTTAGGAAAATGATCGCAAAGTCTGAGCAGGA
AATAGGCAAGGCCACCGCTAAGTACTTCTTTTACAGCAATATTATGAATTTTTTCAAGACCGAGATTACA
CTGGCCAATGGAGAGATTCGGAAGCGACCACTTATCGAAACAAACGGAGAAACAGGAGAAATCGTGTGGG
ACAAGGGTAGGGATTTCGCGACAGTCCGGAAGGTCCTGTCCATGCCGCAGGTGAACATCGTTAAAAAGAC
CGAAGTACAGACCGGAGGCTTCTCCAAGGAAAGTATCCTCCCGAAAAGGAACAGCGACAAGCTGATCGCA
CGCAAAAAAGATTGGGACCCCAAGAAATACGGCGGATTCGATTCTCCTACAGTCGCTTACAGTGTACTGG
TTGTGGCCAAAGTGGAGAAAGGGAAGTCTAAAAAACTCAAAAGCGTCAAGGAACTGCTGGGCATCACAAT
CATGGAGCGATCAAGCTTCGAAAAAAACCCCATCGACTTTCTCGAGGCGAAAGGATATAAAGAGGTCAAA
AAAGACCTCATCATTAAGCTTCCCAAGTACTCTCTCTTTGAGCTTGAAAACGGCCGGAAACGAATGCTCG
CTAGTGCGGGCGAGCTGCAGAAAGGTAACGAGCTGGCACTGCCCTCTAAATACGTTAATTTCTTGTATCT
GGCCAGCCACTATGAAAAGCTCAAAGGGTCTCCCGAAGATAATGAGCAGAAGCAGCTGTTCGTGGAACAA
CACAAACACTACCTTGATGAGATCATCGAGCAAATAAGCGAATTCTCCAAAAGAGTGATCCTCGCCGACG
CTAACCTCGATAAGGTGCTTTCTGCTTACAATAAGCACAGGGATAAGCCCATCAGGGAGCAGGCAGAAAA
CATTATCCACTTGTTTACTCTGACCAACTTGGGCGCGCCTGCAGCCTTCAAGTACTTCGACACCACCATA
GACAGAAAGCGGTACACCTCTACAAAGGAGGTCCTGGACGCCACACTGATTCATCAGTCAATTACGGGGC
TCTATGAAACAAGAATCGACCTCTCTCAGCTCGGTGGAGACAGCAGGGCTGACCCCAAGAAGAAGAGGAA
GGTGTGAATCGCGTGCATTCATCCGCTCTAACCGAAAAGGAAGGAGTTAGACAACCTGAAGTCTAGGTCC
CTATTTATTTTTTTATAGTTATGTTAGTATTAAGAACGTTATTTATATTTCAAATTTTTCTTTTTTTTCT
GTACAGACGCGTGTACGCATGTAACATTATACTGAAAACCTTGCTTGAGAAGAGCTCCAGCTTTTGTTCC
CTTTAGTGAGGGTTAATTGCGCGCTTGGCGTAATCATGGTCATAGCTGTTTCCTGTGTGAAATTGTTATC
CGCTCACAATTCCACACAACATACGAGCCGGAAGCATAAAGTGTAAAGCCTGGGGTGCCTAATGAGTGAG
CTAACTCACATTAATTGCGTTGCGCTCACTGCCCGCTTTCCAGTCGGGAAACCTGTCGTGCCAGCTGCAT
TAATGAATCGGCCAACGCGCGGGGAGAGGCGGTTTGCGTATTGGGCGCTCTTCCGCTTCCTCGCTCACTG
ACTCGCTGCGCTCGGTCGTTCGGCTGCGGCGAGCGGTATCAGCTCACTCAAAGGCGGTAATACGGTTATC
CACAGAATCAGGGGATAACGCAGGAAAGAACATGTGAGCAAAAGGCCAGCAAAAGGCCAGGAACCGTAAA
AAGGCCGCGTTGCTGGCGTTTTTCCATAGGCTCCGCCCCCCTGACGAGCATCACAAAAATCGACGCTCAA
GTCAGAGGTGGCGAAACCCGACAGGACTATAAAGATACCAGGCGTTTCCCCCTGGAAGCTCCCTCGTGCG
CTCTCCTGTTCCGACCCTGCCGCTTACCGGATACCTGTCCGCCTTTCTCCCTTCGGGAAGCGTGGCGCTT
TCTCATAGCTCACGCTGTAGGTATCTCAGTTCGGTGTAGGTCGTTCGCTCCAAGCTGGGCTGTGTGCACG
AACCCCCCGTTCAGCCCGACCGCTGCGCCTTATCCGGTAACTATCGTCTTGAGTCCAACCCGGTAAGACA
CGACTTATCGCCACTGGCAGCAGCCACTGGTAACAGGATTAGCAGAGCGAGGTATGTAGGCGGTGCTACA
GAGTTCTTGAAGTGGTGGCCTAACTACGGCTACACTAGAAGAACAGTATTTGGTATCTGCGCTCTGCTGA
AGCCAGTTACCTTCGGAAAAAGAGTTGGTAGCTCTTGATCCGGCAAACAAACCACCGCTGGTAGCGGTGG
TTTTTTTGTTTGCAAGCAGCAGATTACGCGCAGAAAAAAAGGATCTCAAGAAGATCCTTTGATCTTTTCT
ACGGGGTCTGACGCTCAGTGGAACGAAAACTCACGTTAAGGGATTTTGGTCATGAGATTATCAAAAAGGA
TCTTCACCTAGATCCTTTTAAATTAAAAATGAAGTTTTAAATCAATCTAAAGTATATATGAGTAAACTTG
GTCTGACAGTTACCAATGCTTAATCAGTGAGGCACCTATCTCAGCGATCTGTCTATTTCGTTCATCCATA
GTTGCCTGACTCCCCGTCGTGTAGATAACTACGATACGGGAGGGCTTACCATCTGGCCCCAGTGCTGCAA
TGATACCGCGAGACCCACGCTCACCGGCTCCAGATTTATCAGCAATAAACCAGCCAGCCGGAAGGGCCGA
GCGCAGAAGTGGTCCTGCAACTTTATCCGCCTCCATCCAGTCTATTAATTGTTGCCGGGAAGCTAGAGTA
AGTAGTTCGCCAGTTAATAGTTTGCGCAACGTTGTTGCCATTGCTACAGGCATCGTGGTGTCACGCTCGT
CGTTTGGTATGGCTTCATTCAGCTCCGGTTCCCAACGATCAAGGCGAGTTACATGATCCCCCATGTTGTG
CAAAAAAGCGGTTAGCTCCTTCGGTCCTCCGATCGTTGTCAGAAGTAAGTTGGCCGCAGTGTTATCACTC
ATGGTTATGGCAGCACTGCATAATTCTCTTACTGTCATGCCATCCGTAAGATGCTTTTCTGTGACTGGTG
AGTACTCAACCAAGTCATTCTGAGAATAGTGTATGCGGCGACCGAGTTGCTCTTGCCCGGCGTCAATACG
GGATAATACCGCGCCACATAGCAGAACTTTAAAAGTGCTCATCATTGGAAAACGTTCTTCGGGGCGAAAA
CTCTCAAGGATCTTACCGCTGTTGAGATCCAGTTCGATGTAACCCACTCGTGCACCCAACTGATCTTCAG
CATCTTTTACTTTCACCAGCGTTTCTGGGTGAGCAAAAACAGGAAGGCAAAATGCCGCAAAAAAGGGAAT
AAGGGCGACACGGAAATGTTGAATACTCATACTCTTCCTTTTTCAATATTATTGAAGCATTTATCAGGGT
TATTGTCTCATGAGCGGATACATATTTGAATGTATTTAGAAAAATAAACAAATAGGGGTTCCGCGCACAT
TTCCCCGAAAAGTGCCACCTGGGTCCTTTTCATCACGTGCTATAAAAATAATTATAATTTAAATTTTTTA
ATATAAATATATAAATTAAAAATAGAAAGTAAAAAAAGAAATTAAAGAAAAAATAGTTTTTGTTTTCCGA
AGATGTAAAAGACTCTAGGGGGATCGCCAACAAATACTACCTTTTATCTTGCTCTTCCTGCTCTCAGGTA
TTAATGCCGAATTGTTTCATCTTGTCTGTGTAGAAGACCACACACGAAAATCCTGTGATTTTACATTTTA
CTTATCGTTAATCGAATGTATATCTATTTAATCTGCTTTTCTTGTCTAATAAATATATATGTAAAGTACG
CTTTTTGTTGAAATTTTTTAAACCTTTGTTTATTTTTTTTTCTTCATTCCGTAACTCTTCTACCTTCTTT
ATTTACTTTCTAAAATCCAAATACAAAACATAAAAATAAATAAACACAGAGTAAATTCCCAAATTATTCC
ATCATTAAAAGATACGAGGCGCGTGTAAGTTACAGGCAAGCGATCCGTCCTAAGAAACCATTATTATCAT
GACATTAACCTATAAAAATAGGCGTATCACGAGGCCCTTTCGTC
Features (pLannotate 1.2.2; 24 found; start..end, strand, type, name):
    137..187     +  misc_feature   bom (fragment): basis of mobility region from pBR322
    186..302     +  CDS            NFS1 (fragment): NFS1_YEAST - Also known as SPL1 From Saccharomyces cerevisiae (strain ATCC 204508 / S288c) (Baker's yeast).
    664..1758    -  CDS            LEU2: 3-isopropylmalate dehydrogenase, required for leucine biosynthesis; S. cerevisiae LEU2; yeast auxotrophic marker
   1759..2166    -  promoter       LEU2 promoter: S. cerevisiae LEU2
   2306..2383    -  CDS            YO192_YEAST (fragment): Experimental evidence at protein level: Swiss-Prot protein existence level 1. From Saccharomyces cerevisiae (strain ATCC 204508 / S288c) (Baker's yeast).
   2414..2466    +  misc_feature   bom (fragment): basis of mobility region from pBR322
   2494..2922    -  rep_origin     f1 ori (sequence partly withheld): f1 bacteriophage origin of replication; arrow indicates direction of (+) strand synthesis
   2926..3081    -  CDS            lacZα (fragment): LacZα fragment of β-galactosidase; lacZ fragment
   3089..3107    +  promoter       T7 promoter: promoter for bacteriophage T7 RNA polymerase
   3116..3136    -  misc_feature   MCS (fragment): pBluescript multiple cloning site
   3136..3301    -  terminator     ADH1 terminator: S. cerevisiae ADH1; transcription terminator for the S. cerevisiae alcohol dehydrogenase 1 (ADH1) gene
   3432..3873    +  promoter       GAL1 promoter: S. cerevisiae GAL1; inducible promoter, regulated by Gal4
   3900..8003    +  CDS            cas9: CAS9_STRP1 - Also known as csn1 From Streptococcus pyogenes serotype M1.
   8053..8224    +  terminator     CYC1 terminator (fragment): S. cerevisiae CYC1; transcription terminator for CYC1
   8242..8260    -  promoter       T3 promoter: promoter for bacteriophage T3 RNA polymerase
   8303..8325    -  protein_bind   lac operator (fragment): The lac repressor binds to the lac operator to inhibit transcription in E. coli. This inhibition can be relieved by adding lactose or isopropyl-β-D-thiogalactopyranoside (IPTG). lac repressor encoded by lacI
   8329..8359    -  promoter       lac promoter: promoter for the E. coli lac operon
   8374..8395    -  protein_bind   CAP binding site: CAP binding activates transcription in the presence of cAMP. E. coli catabolite activator protein
   8408..8500    -  CDS            lacI (fragment): lac repressor; lacI; The lac repressor binds to the lac operator to inhibit transcription in E. coli. This inhibition can be relieved by adding lactose or isopropyl-β-D-thiogalactopyranoside (IPTG).
   8683..9271    -  rep_origin     ori: high-copy-number ColE1/pMB1/pBR322/pUC origin of replication
   9442..10302   -  CDS            AmpR: β-lactamase; bla; confers resistance to ampicillin, carbenicillin, and related antibiotics
  10303..10407   -  promoter       AmpR promoter: bla
  10444..10947   +  misc_feature   CEN/ARS: S. cerevisiae CEN6 centromere fused to an autonomously replicating sequence
  11016..35      +  CDS            rop (fragment) (across the origin): Rop protein, which maintains plasmids at low copy number; rop
