[The description below was written by a language model from this plasmid's Addgene catalogue record and pLannotate feature annotations shown in this document.]
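Description:
pEDJ333 is an E. coli–yeast shuttle plasmid of about 11 kb, built on the pRS415U backbone, for galactose-inducible expression of Cas9 in Saccharomyces cerevisiae. In bacteria it replicates from a ColE1/pUC-type origin and is selected with ampicillin through the β-lactamase gene. The catalogue lists it as low copy, even though this origin type is usually annotated as high copy. In yeast it is maintained as a stable, low-copy centromeric plasmid by a CEN6/ARS element, and the LEU2 gene under its own promoter allows selection in leucine auxotrophs. The backbone also carries pBluescript-derived remnants typical of the pRS series: an f1 phage origin, a partial lacZα with lac promoter and operator, and T7 and T3 promoters flanking the cloning region.

The payload is a Cas9 coding sequence of roughly 4.1 kb. The feature table matches it to the Streptococcus pyogenes protein, so the catalogue's species entry of budding yeast probably reflects the expression host rather than the origin of the gene. The gene lies between the GAL1 promoter, which is regulated by Gal4 and induced by galactose, and a CYC1 terminator, giving the GAL1p:Cas9:CYC1t cassette stated as the purpose. An ADH1 terminator sits upstream of the GAL1 promoter in the opposite orientation, with no annotated gene attached to it. No nuclear localisation signal or epitope tag is annotated, and the plasmid carries no guide RNA cassette, so a guide would have to come from another construct. The associated publication describes a synthetic RNA-mediated evolution system in yeast, in which this plasmid presumably supplies controllable Cas9, though the record does not detail its exact role.
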