Addgene plasmid #177272: pEDJ333
Purpose: GAL1p:Cas9:CYC1t
Depositing lab: Michael Jensen. Depositing organization: Danmarks Tekniske Universitet. Publication: A synthetic RNA-mediated evolution system in yeast. Jensen ED, Laloux M, Lehka BJ, Pedersen LE, Jakociunas T, Jensen MK, Keasling JD. Nucleic Acids Res. 2021 Sep 7;49(15):e88. doi: 10.1093/nar/gkab472. PubMed 34107026.
Backbone
  Vector backbone: pRS415U
  Backbone size w/o insert (bp): 6300
  Total vector size (bp): 11000
  Vector type: Bacterial Expression, Yeast Expression
  Selectable markers: LEU2
Growth in bacteria
  Bacterial resistance: Ampicillin, 100 μg/mL
  Growth temperature: 37°C
  Growth strain: DH5alpha
  Copy number: Low Copy
Gene/Insert
  Gene/Insert name: Cas9
  Species: S. cerevisiae (budding yeast)
  Insert size (bp): 4146
  Promoter: GAL1
  Cloning method: Restriction Enzyme; 5′ cloning site Sfa.AI (destroyed during cloning); 3′ cloning site Sfa.AI (destroyed during cloning)
  Sequencing primers: 5′ GAAGTGTCAACAACGTATCTACC; 3′ GTCTAACTCCTTCCTTTTCGG
Terms and licenses: Academic/Nonprofit Terms; Industry Terms: Not Available to Industry
How to cite: pEDJ333 was a gift from Michael Jensen (Addgene plasmid # 177272 ; http://n2t.net/addgene:177272 ; RRID:Addgene_177272)
